Addgene plasmid #71900: pAC1402-pCR8-Clover_NLSPUFa
Purpose: Clover_NLSPUFa in pCR8 gateway donor vector
Depositing lab: Albert Cheng. Depositing organization: Jackson Laboratory. Publication: Casilio: a versatile CRISPR-Cas9-Pumilio hybrid for gene regulation and genomic labeling. Cheng AW, Jillette N, Lee P, Plaskon D, Fujiwara Y, Wang W, Taghbalout A, Wang H. Cell Res. 2016 Feb;26(2):254-7. doi: 10.1038/cr.2016.3. Epub 2016 Jan 15. PubMed 26768771.
Backbone
  Vector backbone: pCR8/GW/TOPO
  Backbone manufacturer: Invitrogen
  Vector type: Gateway Donor
Growth in bacteria
  Bacterial resistance: Spectinomycin, 50 μg/mL
  Growth temperature: 37°C
  Growth strain: DH5alpha
  Copy number: Unknown
Gene/Insert
  Gene/Insert name: Clover_PUFa
  Tag / fusion protein: Clover (N terminal on insert)
  Cloning method: Unknown
  Sequencing primers: 5′ M13F; 3′ M13R
Terms and licenses: Academic/Nonprofit Terms; Industry Terms: Not Available to Industry
Depositor comments: Please visit http://casil.io for more information, updates, and protocols.
How to cite: pAC1402-pCR8-Clover_NLSPUFa was a gift from Albert Cheng (Addgene plasmid # 71900)
