[The description below was written by a language model from this plasmid's Addgene catalogue record, the feature table of its GenBank file and pLannotate feature annotations shown in this document.]
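Description:
pAC1402-pCR8-Clover_NLSPUFa is a 4,694 bp Gateway entry-type clone (catalogued as a "Gateway Donor") built in the Invitrogen pCR8/GW/TOPO backbone. It is maintained in E. coli through a high-copy ColE1/pUC-type origin and selected with spectinomycin via the aadA (SmR) aminoglycoside adenylyltransferase gene. Short annotated fragments of a class 1 integron Pc promoter and a gentamicin resistance gene lie just upstream of that marker. rrnB T1 and T2 terminators sit upstream of the cloning region, where they insulate the insert from read-through transcription. Small lacI and lacZα fragments are backbone remnants rather than functional genes.

The payload lies between attL1 and attL2 and is an open reading frame encoding the green/yellow fluorescent protein Clover at the N terminus, followed by a fragment of human PUM1, corresponding to the Pumilio/PUF RNA-binding domain. The construct name indicates a nuclear localization signal between the two and the "PUFa" variant of the domain, although neither the NLS nor the variant's binding specificity is annotated in the feature table. No promoter suited to expressing the fusion is present within the att-flanked cassette. A T7 promoter lies outside attL2, and a short SP6 promoter match appears in reverse orientation in the linker region. The plasmid therefore serves as a shuttle, with an LR Clonase reaction transferring Clover-NLS-PUFa into a destination vector that supplies the expression elements.

The associated publication describes Casilio, a CRISPR-Cas9–Pumilio hybrid system for gene regulation and genomic labeling, and a fluorescent PUF fusion fits the labeling application. The accompanying GenBank record covers only a 1,017 bp portion of the plasmid and annotates just attL2.
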