Features (pLannotate 1.2.2; 14 found; start..end, strand, type, name):
    121..213     +  CDS            lacI (fragment): lac repressor; lacI; The lac repressor binds to the lac operator to inhibit transcription in E. coli. This inhibition can be relieved by adding lactose or isopropyl-β-D-thiogalactopyranoside (IPTG).
    268..295     -  terminator     rrnB T2 terminator: transcription terminator T2 from the E. coli rrnB gene
    427..470     +  terminator     rrnB T1 terminator: Escherichia coli rrnB; transcription terminator T1 from the E. coli rrnB gene
    517..553     -  CDS            lacZα (fragment): LacZα fragment of β-galactosidase; lacZ fragment
    569..668     +  protein_bind   attL1: mutant version of attL; recombination site for the Gateway® LR reaction LR Clonase™
    692..1408    +  CDS            Clover: Clover is a basic (constitutively fluorescent) green/yellow fluorescent protein published in 2012, derived from Aequorea victoria. It is reported to be a rapidly-maturing weak dimer with high acid sensitivity.
   1424..1442    -  promoter       SP6 promoter: promoter for bacteriophage SP6 RNA polymerase
   1508..2554    +  CDS            PUM1 (fragment): PUM1_HUMAN - Also known as KIAA0099 From Homo sapiens (Human).
   2573..2672    -  protein_bind   attL2: mutant version of attL; recombination site for the Gateway® LR reaction LR Clonase™
   2690..2708    -  promoter       T7 promoter: promoter for bacteriophage T7 RNA polymerase
   2898..2921    +  promoter       Pc promoter (fragment): intI1 (promoter lies within the coding sequence); class 1 integron promoter
   3097..3153    +  CDS            GmR (fragment): gentamycin acetyltransferase; aacC1; confers resistance to gentamycin
   3160..3951    +  CDS            SmR: aminoglycoside adenylyltransferase (Murphy, 1985); aadA; confers resistance to spectinomycin and streptomycin
   4044..4632    +  rep_origin     ori: high-copy-number ColE1/pMB1/pBR322/pUC origin of replication
>Addgene plasmid #71900 | pAC1402-pCR8-Clover_NLSPUFa | depositor full sequence | sequence record 134399 | pAC1402-pCR8-Clover_NLSPUFa sequence 4694 bps
CTTTCCTGCGTTATCCCCTGATTCTGTGGATAACCGTATTACCGCCTTTGAGTGAGCTGATACCGCTCGC
CGCAGCCGAACGACCGAGCGCAGCGAGTCAGTGAGCGAGGAAGCGGAAGAGCGCCCAATACGCAAACCGC
CTCTCCCCGCGCGTTGGCCGATTCATTAATGCAGCTGGCACGACAGGTTTCCCGACTGGAAAGCGGGCAG
TGAGCGCAACGCAATTAATACGCGTACCGCTAGCCAGGAAGAGTTTGTAGAAACGCAAAAAGGCCATCCG
TCAGGATGGCCTTCTGCTTAGTTTGATGCCTGGCAGTTTATGGCGGGCGTCCTGCCCGCCACCCTCCGGG
CCGTTGCTTCACAACGTTCAAATCCGCTCCCGGCGGATTTGTCCTACTCAGGAGAGCGTTCACCGACAAA
CAACAGATAAAACGAAAGGCCCAGTCTTCCGACTGAGCCTTTCGTTTTATTTGATGCCTGGCAGTTCCCT
ACTCTCGCGTTAACGCTAGCATGGATGTTTTCCCAGTCACGACGTTGTAAAACGACGGCCAGTCTTAAGC
TCGGGCCCCAAATAATGATTTTATTTTGACTGATAGTGACCTGTTCGTTGCAACAAATTGATGAGCAATG
CTTTTTTATAATGCCAACTTTGTACAAAAAAGCAGGCTCCGAATTCACCGGTGCCGCCACCATGGTGAGC
AAGGGCGAGGAGCTGTTCACCGGGGTGGTGCCCATCCTGGTCGAGCTGGACGGCGACGTAAACGGCCACA
AGTTCAGCGTCCGCGGCGAGGGCGAGGGCGATGCCACCAACGGCAAGCTGACCCTGAAGTTCATCTGCAC
CACCGGCAAGCTGCCCGTGCCCTGGCCCACCCTCGTGACCACCTTCGGCTACGGCGTGGCCTGCTTCAGC
CGCTACCCCGACCACATGAAGCAGCACGACTTCTTCAAGTCCGCCATGCCCGAAGGCTACGTCCAGGAGC
GCACCATCTCTTTCAAGGACGACGGTACCTACAAGACCCGCGCCGAGGTGAAGTTCGAGGGCGACACCCT
GGTGAACCGCATCGAGCTGAAGGGCATCGACTTCAAGGAGGACGGCAACATCCTGGGGCACAAGCTGGAG
TACAACTTCAACAGCCACAACGTCTATATCACGGCCGACAAGCAGAAGAACGGCATCAAGGCTAACTTCA
AGATCCGCCACAACGTTGAGGACGGCAGCGTGCAGCTCGCCGACCACTACCAGCAGAACACCCCCATCGG
CGACGGCCCCGTGCTGCTGCCCGACAACCACTACCTGAGCCATCAGTCCGCCCTGAGCAAAGACCCCAAC
GAGAAGCGCGATCACATGGTCCTGCTGGAGTTCGTGACCGCCGCCGGGATTACACATGGCATGGACGAGC
TGTACAAGTCTAGAGGGCCCTATTCTATAGTGTCACCTAAATGCGGAGGCGGCGGTAGCGGGCCGGCCGG
GATCCTCCCCCCCAAGAAAAAGAGGAAGGTATCTAGAGGCCGCAGCCGCCTTTTGGAAGATTTTCGAAAC
AACCGGTACCCCAATTTACAACTGCGGGAGATTGCTGGACATATAATGGAATTTTCCCAAGACCAGCATG
GGTCCAGATTCATTCAGCTGAAACTGGAGCGTGCCACACCAGCTGAGCGCCAGCTTGTCTTCAATGAAAT
CCTCCAGGCTGCCTACCAACTCATGGTGGATGTGTTTGGTAATTACGTCATTCAGAAGTTCTTTGAATTT
GGCAGTCTTGAACAGAAGCTGGCTTTGGCAGAACGGATTCGAGGCCACGTCCTGTCATTGGCACTACAGA
TGTATGGCAGCCGTGTTATCGAGAAAGCTCTTGAGTTTATTCCTTCAGACCAGCAGAATGAGATGGTTCG
GGAACTAGATGGCCATGTCTTGAAGTGTGTGAAAGATCAGAATGGCAATCACGTGGTTCAGAAATGCATT
GAATGTGTACAGCCCCAGTCTTTGCAATTTATCATCGATGCGTTTAAGGGACAGGTATTTGCCTTATCCA
CACATCCTTATGGCTGCCGAGTGATTCAGAGAATCCTGGAGCACTGTCTCCCTGACCAGACACTCCCTAT
TTTAGAGGAGCTTCACCAGCACACAGAGCAGCTGGTACAGGATCAATATGGAAATTATGTAATCCAACAT
GTACTGGAGCACGGTCGTCCTGAGGATAAAAGCAAAATTGTAGCAGAAATCCGAGGCAATGTACTTGTAT
TGAGTCAGCACAAATTTGCAAGCAATGTTGTGGAGAAGTGTGTTACTCACGCCTCACGTACGGAGCGCGC
TGTGCTCATCGATGAGGTGTGCACCATGAACGACGGTCCCCACAGTGCCTTATACACCATGATGAAGGAC
CAGTATGCCAACTACGTGGTCCAGAAGATGATTGACGTGGCGGAGCCAGGCCAGCGGAAGATCGTCATGC
ATAAGATCCGGCCCCACATCGCAACTCTTCGTAAGTACACCTATGGCAAGCACATTCTGGCCAAGCTGGA
GAAGTACTACATGAAGAACGGTGTTGACTTAGGGTGATTAATTAAGAATTCGACCCAGCTTTCTTGTACA
AAGTTGGCATTATAAAAAATAATTGCTCATCAATTTGTTGCAACGAACAGGTCACTATCAGTCAAAATAA
AATCATTATTTGCCATCCAGCTGATATCCCCTATAGTGAGTCGTATTACATGGTCATAGCTGTTTCCTGG
CAGCTCTGGCCCGTGTCTCAAAATCTCTGATGTTACATTGCACAAGATAAAAATATATCATCATGCCTCC
TCTAGACCAGCCAGGACAGAAATGCCTCGACTTCGCTGCTGCCCAAGGTTGCCGGGTGACGCACACCGTG
GAAACGGATGAAGGCACGAACCCAGTGGACATAAGCCTGTTCGGTTCGTAAGCTGTAATGCAAGTAGCGT
ATGCGCTCACGCAACTGGTCCAGAACCTTGACCGAACGCAGCGGTGGTAACGGCGCAGTGGCGGTTTTCA
TGGCTTGTTATGACTGTTTTTTTGGGGTACAGTCTATGCCTCGGGCATCCAAGCAGCAAGCGCGTTACGC
CGTGGGTCGATGTTTGATGTTATGGAGCAGCAACGATGTTACGCAGCAGGGCAGTCGCCCTAAAACAAAG
TTAAACATCATGAGGGAAGCGGTGATCGCCGAAGTATCGACTCAACTATCAGAGGTAGTTGGCGTCATCG
AGCGCCATCTCGAACCGACGTTGCTGGCCGTACATTTGTACGGCTCCGCAGTGGATGGCGGCCTGAAGCC
ACACAGTGATATTGATTTGCTGGTTACGGTGACCGTAAGGCTTGATGAAACAACGCGGCGAGCTTTGATC
AACGACCTTTTGGAAACTTCGGCTTCCCCTGGAGAGAGCGAGATTCTCCGCGCTGTAGAAGTCACCATTG
TTGTGCACGACGACATCATTCCGTGGCGTTATCCAGCTAAGCGCGAACTGCAATTTGGAGAATGGCAGCG
CAATGACATTCTTGCAGGTATCTTCGAGCCAGCCACGATCGACATTGATCTGGCTATCTTGCTGACAAAA
GCAAGAGAACATAGCGTTGCCTTGGTAGGTCCAGCGGCGGAGGAACTCTTTGATCCGGTTCCTGAACAGG
ATCTATTTGAGGCGCTAAATGAAACCTTAACGCTATGGAACTCGCCGCCCGACTGGGCTGGCGATGAGCG
AAATGTAGTGCTTACGTTGTCCCGCATTTGGTACAGCGCAGTAACCGGCAAAATCGCGCCGAAGGATGTC
GCTGCCGACTGGGCAATGGAGCGCCTGCCGGCCCAGTATCAGCCCGTCATACTTGAAGCTAGACAGGCTT
ATCTTGGACAAGAAGAAGATCGCTTGGCCTCGCGCGCAGATCAGTTGGAAGAATTTGTCCACTACGTGAA
AGGCGAGATCACCAAGGTAGTCGGCAAATAACCCTCGAGCCACCCATGACCAAAATCCCTTAACGTGAGT
TACGCGTCGTTCCACTGAGCGTCAGACCCCGTAGAAAAGATCAAAGGATCTTCTTGAGATCCTTTTTTTC
TGCGCGTAATCTGCTGCTTGCAAACAAAAAAACCACCGCTACCAGCGGTGGTTTGTTTGCCGGATCAAGA
GCTACCAACTCTTTTTCCGAAGGTAACTGGCTTCAGCAGAGCGCAGATACCAAATACTGTCCTTCTAGTG
TAGCCGTAGTTAGGCCACCACTTCAAGAACTCTGTAGCACCGCCTACATACCTCGCTCTGCTAATCCTGT
TACCAGTGGCTGCTGCCAGTGGCGATAAGTCGTGTCTTACCGGGTTGGACTCAAGACGATAGTTACCGGA
TAAGGCGCAGCGGTCGGGCTGAACGGGGGGTTCGTGCACACAGCCCAGCTTGGAGCGAACGACCTACACC
GAACTGAGATACCTACAGCGTGAGCATTGAGAAAGCGCCACGCTTCCCGAAGGGAGAAAGGCGGACAGGT
ATCCGGTAAGCGGCAGGGTCGGAACAGGAGAGCGCACGAGGGAGCTTCCAGGGGGAAACGCCTGGTATCT
TTATAGTCCTGTCGGGTTTCGCCACCTCTGACTTGAGCGTCGATTTTTGTGATGCTCGTCAGGGGGGCGG
AGCCTATGGAAAAACGCCAGCAACGCGGCCTTTTTACGGTTCCTGGCCTTTTGCTGGCCTTTTGCTCACA
TGTT
