LOCUS       Exported 1017 bp ds-DNA linear SYN 25-MAY-2021
DEFINITION  Clover_NLSPUFa in pCR8 gateway donor vector.
ACCESSION   .
VERSION     .
KEYWORDS    pAC1402-pCR8-Clover_NLSPUFa
SOURCE      synthetic DNA construct
  ORGANISM  synthetic DNA construct
REFERENCE   1 (bases 1 to 1017)
  AUTHORS   Cheng AW, Jillette N, Lee P, Plaskon D, Fujiwara Y, Wang W,
            Taghbalout A, Wang H
  TITLE     Casilio: a versatile CRISPR-Cas9-Pumilio hybrid for gene regulation
            and genomic labeling.
  JOURNAL   Cell Res. 2016 Feb;26(2):254-7. doi: 10.1038/cr.2016.3. Epub 2016
            Jan 15.
  PUBMED    26768771
REFERENCE   2 (bases 1 to 1017)
  AUTHORS   .
  TITLE     Direct Submission
  JOURNAL   Exported May 25, 2021 from SnapGene Server 1.1.58
            http://www.snapgene.com
FEATURES             Location/Qualifiers
     source          1..1017
                     /organism="synthetic DNA construct"
                     /mol_type="other DNA"
     protein_bind    11..110
                     /gene="mutant version of attL"
                     /label=attL2
                     /bound_moiety="LR Clonase(TM)"
                     /note="recombination site for the Gateway(R) LR reaction"
ORIGIN
        1 agctggatgg caaataatga ttttattttg actgatagtg acctgttcgt tgcaacaaat
       61 tgatgagcaa ttatttttta taatgccaac tttgtacaag aaagctgggt cgaattctta
      121 attaatcacc ctaagtcaac accgttcttc atgtagtact tctccagctt ggccagaatg
      181 tgcttgccat aggtgtactt acgaagagtt gcgatgtggg gccggatctt atgcatgacg
      241 atcttccgct ggcctggctc cgccacgtca atcatcttct ggaccacgta gttggcatac
      301 tggtccttca tcatggtgta taaggcactg tggggaccgt cgttcatggt gcacacctca
      361 tcgatgagca cagcgcgctc cgtacgtgag gcgtgagtaa cacacttctc cacaacattg
      421 cttgcaaatt tgtgctgact caatacaagt acattgcctc ggatttctgc tacaattttg
      481 cttttatcct caggacgacc gtgctccagt acatgttgga ttacataatt tccatattga
      541 tcctgtacca gctgctctgt gtgctggtga agctcctcta aaatagggag tgtctggtca
      601 gggagacagt gctccaggat tctctgaatc actcggcagc cataaggatg tgtggataag
      661 gcaaatacct gtcccttaaa cgcatcgatg ataaattgca aagactgggg ctgtacacat
      721 tcaatgcatt tctgaaccac gtgattgcca ttctgatctt tcacacactt caagacatgg
      781 ccatctagtt cccgaaccat ctcattctgc tggtctgaag gaataaactc aagagctttc
      841 tcgataacac ggctgccata catctgtagt gccaatgaca ggacgtggcc tcgaatccgt
      901 tctgccaaag ccagcttctg ttcaagactg ccaaattcaa agaacttctg aatgacgtaa
      961 ttaccaaaca catccaccat gagttggtag gcagcctgga ggatttcatt gaagaca
//
