>Addgene plasmid #71900 | pAC1402-pCR8-Clover_NLSPUFa | addgene partial sequence | sequence record 136903 | M13-F20 5'-TGTAAAACGACGGCCAGT-3'
GATTTTATTTTGACTGATAGTGACCTGTTCGTTGCAACAAATTGATGAGCAATGCTTTTTTATAATGCCA
ACTTTGTACAAAAAAGCAGGCTCCGAATTCACCGGTGCCGCCACCATGGTGAGCAAGGGCGAGGAGCTGT
TCACCGGGGTGGTGCCCATCCTGGTCGAGCTGGACGGCGACGTAAACGGCCACAAGTTCAGCGTCCGCGG
CGAGGGCGAGGGCGATGCCACCAACGGCAAGCTGACCCTGAAGTTCATCTGCACCACCGGCAAGCTGCCC
GTGCCCTGGCCCACCCTCGTGACCACCTTCGGCTACGGCGTGGCCTGCTTCAGCCGCTACCCCGACCACA
TGAAGCAGCACGACTTCTTCAAGTCCGCCATGCCCGAAGGCTACGTCCAGGAGCGCACCATCTCTTTCAA
GGACGACGGTACCTACAAGACCCGCGCCGAGGTGAAGTTCGAGGGCGACACCCTGGTGAACCGCATCGAG
CTGAAGGGCATCGACTTCAAGGAGGACGGCAACATCCTGGGGCACAAGCTGGAGTACAACTTCAACAGCC
ACAACGTCTATATCACGGCCGACAAGCAGAAGAACGGCATCAAGGCTAACTTCAAGATCCGCCACAACGT
TGAGGACGGCAGCGTGCAGCTCGCCGACCACTACCAGCAGAACACCCCCATCGGCGACGGCCCCGTGCTG
CTGCCCGACAACCACTACCTGAGCCATCAGTCCGCCCTGAGCAAAGACCCCAACGAGAAGCGCGATCACA
TGGTCCTGCTGGAGTTCGTGACCGCCGCCGGGATTACACATGGCATGGAC
